>Addgene plasmid #203137 | Salsa-BC296-P4B4 | addgene full sequence | sequence record 421479 | Addgene NGS Result
AGCGCCCAATACGCAAACCGCCTCTCCCCGCGCGTTGGCCGATTCATTAATGCAGTCGAGGGATCTCCAT
AAGAGAAGAGGGACAGCTATGACTGGGAGTAGTCAGGAGAGGAGGAAAAATCTGGCTAGTAAAACATGTA
AGGAAAATTTTAGGGATGTTAAAGAAAAAAATAACACAAAACAAAATATAAAAAAAATCTAACCTCAAGT
CAAGGCTTTTCTATGGAATAAGGAATGGACAGCAGGGGGCTGTTTCATATACTGATGACCTCTTTATAGC
CAACCTTTGTTCATGGCAGCCAGCATATGGGCATATGTTGCCAAACTCTAAACCAAATACTCATTCTGAT
GTTTTAAATGATTTGCCCTCCCATATGTCCTTCCGAGTGAGAGACACAAAAAATTCCAACACACTATTGC
AATGAAAATAAATTTCCTTTATTAGCCAGAAGTCAGATGCTCAAGGGGCTTCATGATGTCCCCATAATTT
TTGGCAGAGGGAAAAAGATCGATCTCAGTGGTATTTGTGAGCCAGGGCATTGGCCACACCAGCCACCACC
TTCTGATAGGCAGCCTGCACCTGAGGAGTGAATTCTTTGCCAAAATGATGAGACAGCACAACAACCAGCA
CGTTGCCCAGGAGCTGTAGGAAAGAGAAGAAGGCATGAACATGGTTAGCAGAGGGGCCCGGTTTGGACTC
AGAGTATTTTATCCTCATCTCAAACAGTGTATATCATTGTAACCATAAAGAGAAAGGCAGGATGATGACC
AGGGTGTAGTTGTTTCTACCAATAAGAATATTTCCACGCCAGCCAGAATTTATATGCAGAAATATTCTAC
CTTATCATTTAATTATAACAATTGTTCTCTAAAACTGTGCTGAAGTACAATATAATATACCCTGATTGCC
TTGAAAAAAAAGTGATTAGAGAAAGTACTTACAATCTGACAAATAAACAAAAGTGAATTTAAAAATTCGT
TACAAATGCAAGCTAAAGTTTAACGAAAAAGTTACAGAAAATGAAAAGAAAATAAGAGGAGACAATGGTT
GTCAACAGAGTAGAAAGTGAAAGAAACAAAATTATCATGAGGGTCCATGGTGATACAAGGGACATCTTCC
CATTCTAAACAACACCCTGAAAACTTTGCCCCCTCCATATAACATGAATTTTACAATAGCGAAAAAGAAA
GAACAATCAAGGGTCCCCAAACTCACCCTGAAGTTCTCAGCTCTAGAGATATCGTCGAGGCCGCGCTAGC
GTTTAAACTGTCGACCTTAATTAAGAGATCTGCTCGAGGCGCGTCAGCTGACTAGAGGATCCCCGGGTAC
CGAGCTCGAATTCGGGGCCGCGGAGGCTGGATCGGTCCCGGTGTCTTCTATGGAGGTCAAAACAGCGTGG
ATGGCGTCTCCAGGCGATCTGACGGTTCACTAAACGAGCTCTGCTTATATAGGCCTCCCACCGTACACGC
CTACCTCGACCCGGGTACCGAGCTCGACTTTCACTTTTCTCTATCACTGATAGGGAGTGGTAAACTCGAC
TTTCACTTTTCTCTATCACTGATAGGGAGTGGTAAACTCGACTTTCACTTTTCTCTATCACTGATAGGGA
GTGGTAAACTCGACTTTCACTTTTCTCTATCACTGATAGGGAGTGGTAAACTCGACTTTCACTTTTCTCT
ATCACTGATAGGGAGTGGTAAACTCGACCTATATAAGCAGAGCTCGTTTAGTGAACCGTCAGATCGCCTG
GAGACGCCATCCACGCTGTTTTGACCTCCATAGAAGACACCGGGACCGATCCAGCCTCCGCGGCCCCGAA
TTCCTGCAGCGGCCGCTCTAGAACTAGTGGATCCCCGCGGATGGTGAGCAAGGGCGAGGAGCTGTTCACC
GGGGTGGTGCCCATCCTGGTCGAGCTGGACGGCGACGTAAACGGCCACAAGTTCAGCGTGTCCGGCGAGG
GCGAGGGCGATGCCACCTACGGCAAGCTGACCCTGAAGTTCATCTGCACCACCGGCAAGCTGCCCGTGCC
CTGGCCCACCCTCGTGACCACCCTGACCTACGGCGTGCAGTGCTTCAGCCGCTACCCCGACCACATGAAG
CAGCACGACTTCTTCAAGTCCGCCATGCCCGAAGGCTACGTCCAGGAGCGCACCATCTTCTTCAAGGACG
ACGGCAACTACAAGACCCGCGCCGAGGTGAAGTTCGAGGGCGACACCCTGGTGAACCGCATCGAGCTGAA
GGGCATCGACTTCAAGGAGGACGGCAACATCCTGGGGCACAAGCTGGAGTACAACTACAACAGCCACAAC
GTCTATATCATGGCCGACAAGCAGAAGAACGGCATCAAGGTGAACTTCAAGATCCGCCACAACATCGAGG
ACGGCAGCGTGCAGCTCGCCGACCACTACCAGCAGAACACCCCCATCGGCGACGGCCCCGTGCTGCTGCC
CGACAACCACTACCTGAGCACCCAGTCCGCCCTGAGCAAAGACCCCAACGAGAAGCGCGATCACATGGTC
CTGCTGGAGTTCGTGACCGCCGCCGGGATCACTCTCGGCATGGACGAGCTGTACAAGTAATTGTACGCAG
GAATTCGATATCAAGCTTGTCGACCTAGTTCTAGAGGATCCAGACATGATAAGATACATTGATGAGTTTG
GACAAACCACAACTAGAATGCAGTGAAAAAAATGCTTTATTTGTGAAATTTGTGATGCTATTGCTTTATT
TGTAACCATTATAAGCTGCAATAAACAAGTTAACAACAACAATTGCATTCATTTTATGTTTCAGGTTCAG
GGGGAGGTGTGGGAGGTTTTTTAAAGCAAGTAAAACCTCTACAAATGTGGTATGGCTGATTATGATCCTG
CAAGCCTCGTCGTCCTGGCCGGACCACGCTATCTGTGCAAGGTCCCCGGCCCCGGACGCGCGCTCCATGA
GCAGAGCGCCCGCCGCCGAGGCGAAGACTCGGGCGGCGCCCTGCCCGTCCCACCAGGTCAACAGGCGGTA
ACCGGCCTCTTCATCGGGAATGCGCGCGACCTTCAGCATCGCCGGCATGTCCCCCTGGCGGACGGGAAGT
ATCCAGCTCGACCAAGCTGGCCGCGTCGAGTGAAGACGAAAGGGCCTCGTGATACGCCTATTTTTATAGG
TTAATGTCATGATAATAATGGTTTCTTAGACGTCAGGTGGCACTTTTCGGGGAAATGTGCGCGGAACCCC
TATTTGTTTATTTTTCTAAATACATTCAAATATGTATCCGCTCATGAGACAATAACCCTGATAAATGCTT
CAATAATATTGAAAAAGGAAGAGTATGAGTATTCAACATTTCCGTGTCGCCCTTATTCCCTTTTTTGCGG
CATTTTGCCTTCCTGTTTTTGCTCACCCAGAAACGCTGGTGAAAGTAAAAGATGCTGAAGATCAGTTGGG
TGCACGAGTGGGTTACATCGAACTGGATCTCAACAGCGGTAAGATCCTTGAGAGTTTTCGCCCCGAAGAA
CGTTTTCCAATGATGAGCACTTTTAAAGTTCTGCTATGTGGCGCGGTATTATCCCGTGTTGACGCCGGGC
AAGAGCAACTCGGTCGCCGCATACACTATTCTCAGAATGACTTGGTTGAGTACTCACCAGTCACAGAAAA
GCATCTTACGGATGGCATGACAGTAAGAGAATTATGCAGTGCTGCCATAACCATGAGTGATAACACTGCG
GCCAACTTACTTCTGACAACGATCGGAGGACCGAAGGAGCTAACCGCTTTTTTGCACAACATGGGGGATC
ATGTAACTCGCCTTGATCGTTGGGAACCGGAGCTGAATGAAGCCATACCAAACGACGAGCGTGACACCAC
GATGCCTGTAGCAATGGCAACAACGTTGCGCAAACTATTAACTGGCGAACTACTTACTCTAGCTTCCCGG
CAACAATTAATAGACTGGATGGAGGCGGATAAAGTTGCAGGACCACTTCTGCGCTCGGCCCTTCCGGCTG
GCTGGTTTATTGCTGATAAATCTGGAGCCGGTGAGCGTGGGTCTCGCGGTATCATTGCAGCACTGGGGCC
AGATGGTAAGCCCTCCCGTATCGTAGTTATCTACACGACGGGGAGTCAGGCAACTATGGATGAACGAAAT
AGACAGATCGCTGAGATAGGTGCCTCACTGATTAAGCATTGGTAACTGTCAGACCAAGTTTACTCATATA
TACTTTAGATTGATTTAAAACTTCATTTTTAATTTAAAAGGATCTAGGTGAAGATCCTTTTTGATAATCT
CATGACCAAAATCCCTTAACGTGAGTTTTCGTTCCACTGAGCGTCAGACCCCGTAGAAAAGATCAAAGGA
TCTTCTTGAGATCCTTTTTTTCTGCGCGTAATCTGCTGCTTGCAAACAAAAAAACCACCGCTACCAGCGG
TGGTTTGTTTGCCGGATCAAGAGCTACCAACTCTTTTTCCGAAGGTAACTGGCTTCAGCAGAGCGCAGAT
ACCAAATACTGTTCTTCTAGTGTAGCCGTAGTTAGGCCACCACTTCAAGAACTCTGTAGCACCGCCTACA
TACCTCGCTCTGCTAATCCTGTTACCAGTGGCTGCTGCCAGTGGCGATAAGTCGTGTCTTACCGGGTTGG
ACTCAAGACGATAGTTACCGGATAAGGCGCAGCGGTCGGGCTGAACGGGGGGTTCGTGCACACAGCCCAG
CTTGGAGCGAACGACCTACACCGAACTGAGATACCTACAGCGTGAGCTATGAGAAAGCGCCACGCTTCCC
GAAGGGAGAAAGGCGGACAGGTATCCGGTAAGCGGCAGGGTCGGAACAGGAGAGCGCACGAGGGAGCTTC
CAGGGGGAAACGCCTGGTATCTTTATAGTCCTGTCGGGTTTCGCCACCTCTGACTTGAGCGTCGATTTTT
GTGATGCTCGTCAGGGGGGCGGAGCCTATGGAAAAACGCCAGCAACGCGGCCTTTTTACGGTTCCTGGCC
TTTTGCTGGCCTTTTGCTCACATGTTCTTTCCTGCGTTATCCCCTGATTCTGTGGATAACCGTATTACCG
CCTTTGAGTGAGCTGATACCGCTCGCCGCAGCCGAACGACCGAGCGCAGCGAGTCAGTGAGCGAGGAAGC
GGAAG
Features (pLannotate 1.2.2; 17 found; start..end, strand, type, name):
      2..55      +  CDS            lacI (fragment): lac repressor; lacI; The lac repressor binds to the lac operator to inhibit transcription in E. coli. This inhibition can be relieved by adding lactose or isopropyl-β-D-thiogalactopyranoside (IPTG).
    388..443     -  polyA_signal   β-globin poly(A) signal: rabbit β-globin polyadenylation signal (Gil and Proudfoot, 1987)
    518..640     -  CDS            HBB: HBB_COLGU - Experimental evidence at transcript level: Swiss-Prot protein existence level 2. Involved in oxygen transport from the lung to the various peripheral tissues. From Colobus guereza (Mantled guereza) (Eastern black-and-white colobus monkey).
    644..1216    -  intron         β-globin intron: intron from rabbit β-globin gene
   1312..1343    -  misc_feature   MCS (fragment): pUC18/19 multiple cloning site
   1437..1475    -  promoter       minimal CMV promoter: human cytomegalovirus (CMV) immediate early promoter
   1493..1708    -  protein_bind   tetracycline response element (fragment): contains seven copies of the tetracycline operator tetO tetracycline repressor TetR
   1708..1753    +  promoter       TRE3GV promoter (fragment): 3rd-generation Tet-responsive promoter that can be activated by binding of Tet-On® 3G, optimized for retroviral and lentiviral vectors
   1829..1856    +  misc_feature   MCS (fragment): pBluescript multiple cloning site
   1861..2580    +  CDS            EGFP: the original enhanced GFP (Yang et al., 1996) mammalian codon-optimized
   2587..2613    +  misc_feature   MCS (fragment): pBluescript multiple cloning site
   2627..2761    -  polyA_signal   SV40 poly(A) signal: SV40 polyadenylation signal
   2784..2867    -  CDS            large T antigen (fragment): large T antigen from SV40 (simian virus 40)
   2861..3091    -  CDS            str (fragment): STR_KLEPN - Protein inferred from homology: Swiss-Prot protein existence level 3. The aminoglycoside phosphotransferases achieve inactivation of their antibiotic substrates by phosphorylation. From Klebsiella pneumoniae.
   3210..3314    +  promoter       AmpR promoter: bla
   3315..4175    +  CDS            AmpR: β-lactamase; bla; confers resistance to ampicillin, carbenicillin, and related antibiotics
   4346..4934    +  rep_origin     ori: high-copy-number ColE1/pMB1/pBR322/pUC origin of replication
