[The description below was written by a language model from this plasmid's Addgene catalogue record and pLannotate feature annotations shown in this document.]
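Description:
Salsa-BC296-P4B4 is a mammalian expression reporter plasmid built on the pCER206 backbone, one member of a barcoded reporter set made for PRESTO-Salsa, a highly multiplexed GPCR bioactivity screening method. It is propagated in E. coli as a high-copy plasmid through a ColE1/pUC-type origin and selected with ampicillin via the β-lactamase gene and its native promoter. No mammalian selection marker is annotated. Short fragments matching lacI, an aminoglycoside phosphotransferase and SV40 large T antigen appear to be backbone remnants rather than functional genes.

The payload is a synthetic insert of about 730 bp listed as EGFP/BC296, placed under a tetracycline response element. In the sequenced 5.1 kb record, a central block of tetO repeats is flanked by minimal promoters pointing in opposite directions, suggesting a bidirectional Tet-responsive layout. On one side, a TRE3G-type promoter fragment drives mammalian codon-optimized EGFP. The region just after the EGFP coding sequence, between the retained BsrGI and HindIII cloning sites, is presumably where the BC296 barcode sits, although the feature table does not annotate the barcode itself. An SV40 polyadenylation signal lies downstream, annotated on the opposite strand. On the other side, a minimal CMV promoter faces a cloning-site fragment followed by a rabbit β-globin intron, β-globin exon sequence and poly(A) signal, with no annotated coding sequence in that arm.

Because transcription depends on a tetracycline-controlled transactivator binding the TRE, the plasmid produces an EGFP transcript carrying a unique barcode. This should let reporter activity be attributed to a specific well or receptor when many reporters are pooled and read out by sequencing. The record does not state which receptor is paired with BC296.
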