Addgene plasmid #203137: Salsa-BC296-P4B4
Purpose: Expression of barcoded reporter plasmid for PRESTO-Salsa; EGFP/BC296
Depositing lab: Noah Palm. Depositing organization: Yale University. Publication: Highly multiplexed bioactivity screening reveals human and microbiota metabolome-GPCRome interactions. Chen H, Rosen CE, Gonzalez-Hernandez JA, Song D, Potempa J, Ring AM, Palm NW. Cell. 2023 Jul 6;186(14):3095-3110.e19. doi: 10.1016/j.cell.2023.05.024. Epub 2023 Jun 14. PubMed 37321219.
Backbone
  Vector backbone: pCER206
  Vector type: Mammalian Expression
Growth in bacteria
  Bacterial resistance: Ampicillin, 100 μg/mL
  Growth temperature: 37°C
  Growth strain: DH5alpha
  Copy number: High Copy
Gene/Insert
  Gene/Insert name: EGFP/BC296
  Species: Synthetic
  Insert size (bp): 730
  Promoter: Tet Response Element (TRE)
  Cloning method: Restriction Enzyme; 5′ cloning site BsrGI (not destroyed); 3′ cloning site HindIII (not destroyed)
  Sequencing primers: 5′ Custom primer (GAAGCGCGATCACATGG)
Terms and licenses: Academic/Nonprofit Terms; Industry Terms: Not Available to Industry
How to cite: Salsa-BC296-P4B4 was a gift from Noah Palm (Addgene plasmid # 203137 ; http://n2t.net/addgene:203137 ; RRID:Addgene_203137)
