>Addgene plasmid #203137 | Salsa-BC296-P4B4 | depositor partial sequence | sequence record 394010 | BC296
TTGTACGCAG
